Addgene plasmid #60565: pReporter_4
Purpose: A reporter plasmid containing the attB and attP sites flanking a green fluorescent protein reporter gene (gfp).
Depositing lab: Christopher Voigt. Depositing organization: Massachusetts Institute of Technology. Publication: Permanent genetic memory with >1-byte capacity. Yang L, Nielsen AA, Fernandez-Rodriguez J, McClune CJ, Laub MT, Lu TK, Voigt CA. Nat Methods. 2014 Dec;11(12):1261-6. doi: 10.1038/nmeth.3147. Epub 2014 Oct 26. PubMed 25344638.
Backbone
  Vector backbone: unknown
  Total vector size (bp): 4313
  Vector type: Bacterial Expression
Growth in bacteria
  Bacterial resistance: Chloramphenicol, 25 μg/mL
  Growth temperature: 37°C
  Growth strain: DH10B
  Copy number: Unknown
Gene/Insert
  Gene/Insert name: Reporter_4 (alt name: attB-GFPmut3-RiboJ-attP)
  Species: Synthetic
  Promoter: BBa_J23119
  Cloning method: Unknown
  Sequencing primers: 5′ GFP-F; 3′ GFP-R
Terms and licenses: Academic/Nonprofit Terms; Industry Terms: Not Available to Industry
Depositor comments: This reporter plasmid contains the attB and attP sites flanking a green fluorescent protein reporter gene (gfp). A strong constitutive promoter (BBa_J23119) is placed upstream of the attB site, which transcribes in the opposite orientation as gfp. After the integrase is expressed, the orientation of gfp is inverted and it is transcribed. After inversion, recombined attB and attP sites result in the formation of attL and attR. The attL site is located on the 5'UTR and could impact gfp expression. To insulate against this effect, we included a spacer and the ribozyme RiboJ. Also contains mRFP in order to aid the gating of cells.
How to cite: pReporter_4 was a gift from Christopher Voigt (Addgene plasmid # 60565 ; http://n2t.net/addgene:60565 ; RRID:Addgene_60565)
