[The description below was written by a language model from this plasmid's Addgene catalogue record and pLannotate feature annotations shown in this document.]
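Description:
pReporter_4 is a roughly 4.3 kb bacterial reporter plasmid for detecting the activity of a serine integrase in E. coli. The backbone is not named in the record, but the feature tables show a medium-copy p15A origin, which is compatible with ColE1-type plasmids and so allows an integrase expression plasmid to be carried in the same cell. Selection is through a chloramphenicol acetyltransferase (cat) gene with its own promoter and a lambda t0 terminator. The two annotated sequence records (assembled and depositor) differ by a single base in length and carry the same features.

The payload is a synthetic invertible cassette described as attB-GFPmut3-RiboJ-attP. A strong constitutive promoter, BBa_J23119, sits upstream of attB and points toward the cassette, but gfp lies on the opposite strand, so no productive GFP transcript is made in the starting state. When the cognate integrase is expressed, recombination between attB and attP flips the segment, placing gfp in the sense orientation behind the promoter and converting the sites to attL and attR. This change is stable and acts as a permanent memory of integrase expression. Because attL then lies in the 5' UTR, a spacer and the self-cleaving RiboJ ribozyme (annotated as the sTRSV hammerhead) insulate GFP expression from that context. A partial ssrA (LVA) degradation tag match is annotated at the GFP C-terminal end, and rrnB T1 and T7Te terminators flank the unit. The att sites themselves are not annotated, and the record does not state which integrase they match. A separate BioBrick-format cassette expresses mRFP1 from a J23119-like promoter fragment, giving constitutive red fluorescence to aid gating of cells in flow cytometry.
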