Features (pLannotate 1.2.2; 21 found; start..end, strand, type, name):
     27..53      +  misc_feature   bom (fragment): basis of mobility region from pBR322
    152..207     -  rep_origin     RSF ori (fragment): Plasmids containing the RSF 1030 origin of replication can be propagated in E. coli cells that contain additional plasmids with compatible origins.
    295..839     -  rep_origin     p15A ori: Plasmids containing the medium-copy-number p15A origin of replication can be propagated in E. coli cells that contain a second plasmid with the ColE1 origin.
    924..1018    -  terminator     lambda t0 terminator: transcription terminator from phage lambda
   1042..1698    -  CDS            cat: CAT_ECOLX - Experimental evidence at protein level: Swiss-Prot protein existence level 1. This enzyme is an effector of chloramphenicol resistance in bacteria. From Escherichia coli. This protein is used as a marker in many commonly used cloning vectors, such as pACYC184.
   1699..1796    -  promoter       cat promoter: promoter of the E. coli cat gene encoding chloramphenicol acetyltransferase
   1861..1890    -  terminator     T3Te terminator: phage T3 early transcription terminator
   1976..2019    -  terminator     bacterial terminator: putative bacterial transcription terminator
   2022..2043    +  misc_feature   BioBrick prefix: BioBrick prefix for parts that do not start with "ATG"
   2047..2078    +  promoter       J23119 promoter (fragment): bacterial promoter (Registry of Standard Biological Parts BBa J23119)
   2106..2780    +  CDS            mRFP1: mRFP1 is a basic (constitutively fluorescent) red fluorescent protein published in 2002, derived from Discosoma sp.. It is reported to be a somewhat slowly-maturing monomer with low acid sensitivity.
   2803..2874    +  terminator     rrnB T1 terminator: transcription terminator T1 from the E. coli rrnB gene
   2890..2917    +  terminator     T7Te terminator: phage T7 early transcription terminator
   2924..2944    +  misc_feature   BioBrick suffix: universal suffix for all parts
   2945..3004    +  terminator     his operon terminator: This putative transcriptin terminator from the E. coli his operon has a 2-bp deletion introduced during synthesis. Its efficiency has not been determined.
   3100..3134    +  promoter       J23119 promoter: bacterial promoter (Registry of Standard Biological Parts BBa J23119)
   3223..3244    -  CDS            ssrA tag (LVA) (fragment): C-terminal peptide that mediates degradation in bacteria through the ClpXP and ClpAP proteases (McGinness et al., 2006) mutant LVA variant that confers accelerated degradation under some conditions (Andersen et al., 1998)
   3254..3967    -  CDS            GFP: green fluorescent protein
   4016..4065    -  misc_RNA       sTRSV HHRz: hammerhead ribozyme from the tobacco ringspot virus satellite RNA (Khvorova et al., 2003)
   4137..4164    -  terminator     T7Te terminator: phage T7 early transcription terminator
   4180..4251    -  terminator     rrnB T1 terminator: transcription terminator T1 from the E. coli rrnB gene
>Addgene plasmid #60565 | pReporter_4 | depositor full sequence | sequence record 97214 | pReporter_4 sequence 4313 bps
AGGTAGAGACCCACGAGGCAGACCTCAGCGCTAGCGGAGTGTATACTGGCTTACTATGTTGGCACTGATG
AGGGTGTCAGTGAAGTGCTTCATGTGGCAGGAGAAAAAAGGCTGCACCGGTGCGTCAGCAGAATATGTGA
TACAGGATATATTCCGCTTCCTCGCTCACTGACTCGCTACGCTCGGTCGTTCGACTGCGGCGAGCGGAAA
TGGCTTACGAACGGGGCGGAGATTTCCTGGAAGATGCCAGGAAGATACTTAACAGGGAAGTGAGAGGGCC
GCGGCAAAGCCGTTTTTCCATAGGCTCCGCCCCCCTGACAAGCATCACGAAATCTGACGCTCAAATCAGT
GGTGGCGAAACCCGACAGGACTATAAAGATACCAGGCGTTTCCCCTGGCGGCTCCCTCGTGCGCTCTCCT
GTTCCTGCCTTTCGGTTTACCGGTGTCATTCCGCTGTTATGGCCGCGTTTGTCTCATTCCACGCCTGACA
CTCAGTTCCGGGTAGGCAGTTCGCTCCAAGCTGGACTGTATGCACGAACCCCCCGTTCAGTCCGACCGCT
GCGCCTTATCCGGTAACTATCGTCTTGAGTCCAACCCGGAAAGACATGCAAAAGCACCACTGGCAGCAGC
CACTGGTAATTGATTTAGAGGAGTTAGTCTTGAAGTCATGCGCCGGTTAAGGCTAAACTGAAAGGACAAG
TTTTGGTGACTGCGCTCCTCCAAGCCAGTTACCTCGGTTCAAAGAGTTGGTAGCTCAGAGAACCTTCGAA
AAACCGCCCTGCAAGGCGGTTTTTTCGTTTTCAGAGCAAGAGATTACGCGCAGACCAAAACGATCTCAAG
AAGATCATCTTATTAAGGGGTCTGACGCTCAGTGGAACGAAAAGTATATATGAGTAAACTTGGTCTGACA
GCTCGAGGCTTGGATTCTCACCAATAAAAAACGCCCGGCGGCAACCGAGCGTTCTGAACAAATCCAGATG
GAGTTCTGAGGTCATTACTGGATCTATCAACAGGAGTCCAAGCGAGCTCGATATCAAATTACGCCCCGCC
CTGCCACTCATCGCAGTACTGTTGTAATTCATTAAGCATTCTGCCGACATGGAAGCCATCACAAACGGCA
TGATGAACCTGAATCGCCAGCGGCATCAGCACCTTGTCGCCTTGCGTATAATATTTGCCCATGGTGAAAA
CGGGGGCGAAGAAGTTGTCCATATTGGCCACGTTTAAATCAAAACTGGTGAAACTCACCCAGGGATTGGC
TGAGACGAAAAACATATTCTCAATAAACCCTTTAGGGAAATAGGCCAGGTTTTCACCGTAACACGCCACA
TCTTGCGAATATATGTGTAGAAACTGCCGGAAATCGTCGTGGTATTCACTCCAGAGCGATGAAAACGTTT
CAGTTTGCTCATGGAAAACGGTGTAACAAGGGTGAACACTATCCCATATCACCAGCTCACCGTCTTTCAT
TGCCATACGAAATTCCGGATGAGCATTCATCAGGCGGGCAAGAATGTGAATAAAGGCCGGATAAAACTTG
TGCTTATTTTTCTTTACGGTCTTTAAAAAGGCCGTAATATCCAGCTGAACGGTCTGGTTATAGGTACATT
GAGCAACTGACTGAAATGCCTCAAAATGTTCTTTACGATGCCATTGGGATATATCAACGGTGGTATATCC
AGTGATTTTTTTCTCCATTTTAGCTTCCTTAGCTCCTGAAAATCTCGATAACTCAAAAAATACGCCCGGT
AGTGATCTTATTTCATTATGGTGAAAGTTGGAACCTCTTACGTGCCCGATCAACTCGCGCGTTTGCCACC
TGACGTCTAAGAAAAGGAATATTCAGCAATTTGCCCGTGCCGAAGAAAGGCCCACCCGTGAAGGTGAGCC
AGTGAGTTGATTGTGCCACCTGACGTCTAAGAAACCATTATTATCATGACATTAACCTATAAAAATAGGC
GTATCACGAGGCAGAATTTCAGATAAAAAAAATCCTTAGCTTTCGCTAAGGATGATTTCTGGAATTCGCG
GCCGCTTCTAGAGTTTACAGCTAGCTCAGTCCTAGGTATTATGCTAGCTACTAGAGTCACACAGGAAAGT
ACTAGATGGCTTCCTCCGAAGACGTTATCAAAGAGTTCATGCGTTTCAAAGTTCGTATGGAAGGTTCCGT
TAACGGTCACGAGTTCGAAATCGAAGGTGAAGGTGAAGGTCGTCCGTACGAAGGTACCCAGACCGCTAAA
CTGAAAGTTACCAAAGGTGGTCCGCTGCCGTTCGCTTGGGACATCCTGTCCCCGCAGTTCCAGTACGGTT
CCAAAGCTTACGTTAAACACCCGGCTGACATCCCGGACTACCTGAAACTGTCCTTCCCGGAAGGTTTCAA
ATGGGAACGTGTTATGAACTTCGAAGACGGTGGTGTTGTTACCGTTACCCAGGACTCCTCCCTGCAAGAC
GGTGAGTTCATCTACAAAGTTAAACTGCGTGGTACCAACTTCCCGTCCGACGGTCCGGTTATGCAGAAAA
AAACCATGGGTTGGGAAGCTTCCACCGAACGTATGTACCCGGAAGACGGTGCTCTGAAAGGTGAAATCAA
AATGCGTCTGAAACTGAAAGACGGTGGTCACTACGACGCTGAAGTTAAAACCACCTACATGGCTAAAAAA
CCGGTTCAGCTGCCGGGTGCTTACAAAACCGACATCAAACTGGACATCACCTCCCACAACGAAGACTACA
CCATCGTTGAACAGTACGAACGTGCTGAAGGTCGTCACTCCACCGGTGCTTAATAATACTAGAGCCAGGC
ATCAAATAAAACGAAAGGCTCAGTCGAAAGACTGGGCCTTTCGTTTTATCTGTTGTTTGTCGGTGAACGC
TCTCTACTAGAGTCACACTGGCTCACCTTCGGGTGGGCCTTTCTGCGTTTATATACTAGTAGCGGCCGCT
GCAGTCCGGCAAAAAAACGGGCAAGGTGTCACCACCCTGCCCTTTTTCTTTAAAACCGAAAAGATTACTT
CGCGTTATGCAGGCTTCCTCGCTCACTGACTCGCTGCGCTCGGTCGTTCGGCTGCGGCGAGCGGTATCAG
CTCACTCAAAGGCGGTAATTTGACAGCTAGCTCAGTCCTAGGTATAATGCTAGCAGTTCGATGAGAGCGA
TAACTTCCAAAGAGCGCCCAACGCGACCTGAAATTTGAATAAGACTGCTGCTTGTGTAAAGGCGATGATT
TTAAGCGTAGTTTTCGTCGTTTGCTGCAGGCCTTTTGTATAGTTCATCCATGCCATGTGTAATCCCAGCA
GCTGTTACAAACTCAAGAAGGACCATGTGGTCTCTCTTTTCGTTGGGATCTTTCGAAAGGGCAGATTGTG
TGGACAGGTAATGGTTGTCTGGTAAAAGGACAGGGCCATCGCCAATTGGAGTATTTTGTTGATAATGGTC
TGCTAGTTGAACGCTTCCATCTTCAATGTTGTGTCTAATTTTGAAGTTAACTTTGATTCCATTCTTTTGT
TTGTCTGCCATGATGTATACATTGTGTGAGTTATAGTTGTATTCCAACTTGTGTCCAAGAATGTTTCCAT
CTTCTTTAAAATCAATACCTTTTAACTCGATTCTATTAACAAGTGTATCACCTTCAAACTTGACTTCAGC
ACGTGTCTTATAGTTCCCGTCATCTTTGAAAAATATAGTTCTTTCCTGTACATAACCTTCGGGCATGGCA
CTCTTGAAAAAGTCATGCCGTTTCATATGATCTGGGTATCTTGAAAAGCATTGAACACCATAAGTCAAAG
TAGTGACAAGTGTTGGCCATGGAACAGGTAGTTTTCCAGTAGTGCAAATAAATTTAAGGGTAAGTTTTCC
GTATGCTGCATCACCTTCACCCTCTCCACTGACAGAAAATTTGTGCCCATTAACATTACCATCTAATTCA
ACAAGAATTGGGACAACTCCAGTGAAAAGTTCTTCTCCTTTACTCATCTAGTATTTCTCCTCTTTCTCTA
GATTAAACAAAATTATTTGTAGAGGCTGTTTCGTCCTCACGGACTCATCAGACCGGAAAGCACATCCGGT
GACAGCTAAACGAATTACAAATTATTTGACCGCTAATTCAAATCAAGGGTTGAAAACTTTGTAATTTTTG
TATAAACGCAGAAAGGCCCACCCGAAGGTGAGCCAGTGTGACTCTAGTAGAGAGCGTTCACCGACAAACA
ACAGATAAAACGAAAGGCCCAGTCTTTCGACTGAGCCTTTCGTTTTATTTGATGCCTGGCTAGGGCCCAT
ACCCAAAAAAAAACCCCGCCCCTGACAGGGCGGGGTTTTTTTT
