Features (pLannotate 1.2.2; 21 found; start..end, strand, type, name):
     27..53      +  misc_feature   bom (fragment): basis of mobility region from pBR322
    152..207     -  rep_origin     RSF ori (fragment): Plasmids containing the RSF 1030 origin of replication can be propagated in E. coli cells that contain additional plasmids with compatible origins.
    295..840     -  rep_origin     p15A ori: Plasmids containing the medium-copy-number p15A origin of replication can be propagated in E. coli cells that contain a second plasmid with the ColE1 origin.
    925..1019    -  terminator     lambda t0 terminator: transcription terminator from phage lambda
   1043..1699    -  CDS            cat: CAT_ECOLX - Experimental evidence at protein level: Swiss-Prot protein existence level 1. This enzyme is an effector of chloramphenicol resistance in bacteria. From Escherichia coli. This protein is used as a marker in many commonly used cloning vectors, such as pACYC184.
   1700..1797    -  promoter       cat promoter: promoter of the E. coli cat gene encoding chloramphenicol acetyltransferase
   1862..1891    -  terminator     T3Te terminator: phage T3 early transcription terminator
   1977..2020    -  terminator     bacterial terminator: putative bacterial transcription terminator
   2023..2044    +  misc_feature   BioBrick prefix: BioBrick prefix for parts that do not start with "ATG"
   2048..2079    +  promoter       J23119 promoter (fragment): bacterial promoter (Registry of Standard Biological Parts BBa J23119)
   2107..2781    +  CDS            mRFP1: mRFP1 is a basic (constitutively fluorescent) red fluorescent protein published in 2002, derived from Discosoma sp.. It is reported to be a somewhat slowly-maturing monomer with low acid sensitivity.
   2804..2875    +  terminator     rrnB T1 terminator: transcription terminator T1 from the E. coli rrnB gene
   2891..2918    +  terminator     T7Te terminator: phage T7 early transcription terminator
   2925..2945    +  misc_feature   BioBrick suffix: universal suffix for all parts
   2946..3003    +  terminator     his operon terminator: This putative transcriptin terminator from the E. coli his operon has a 2-bp deletion introduced during synthesis. Its efficiency has not been determined.
   3099..3133    +  promoter       J23119 promoter: bacterial promoter (Registry of Standard Biological Parts BBa J23119)
   3222..3243    -  CDS            ssrA tag (LVA) (fragment): C-terminal peptide that mediates degradation in bacteria through the ClpXP and ClpAP proteases (McGinness et al., 2006) mutant LVA variant that confers accelerated degradation under some conditions (Andersen et al., 1998)
   3253..3966    -  CDS            GFP: green fluorescent protein
   4015..4064    -  misc_RNA       sTRSV HHRz: hammerhead ribozyme from the tobacco ringspot virus satellite RNA (Khvorova et al., 2003)
   4136..4163    -  terminator     T7Te terminator: phage T7 early transcription terminator
   4179..4250    -  terminator     rrnB T1 terminator: transcription terminator T1 from the E. coli rrnB gene
>Addgene plasmid #60565 | pReporter_4 | addgene full sequence | sequence record 107115 | Addgene Assembled Sequence
AGGTAGAGACCCACGAGGCAGACCTCAGCGCTAGCGGAGTGTATACTGGCTTACTATGTTGGCACTGATG
AGGGTGTCAGTGAAGTGCTTCATGTGGCAGGAGAAAAAAGGCTGCACCGGTGCGTCAGCAGAATATGTGA
TACAGGATATATTCCGCTTCCTCGCTCACTGACTCGCTACGCTCGGTCGTTCGACTGCGGCGAGCGGAAA
TGGCTTACGAACGGGGCGGAGATTTCCTGGAAGATGCCAGGAAGATACTTAACAGGGAAGTGAGAGGGCC
GCGGCAAAGCCGTTTTTCCATAGGCTCCGCCCCCCTGACAAGCATCACGAAATCTGACGCTCAAATCAGT
GGTGGCGAAACCCGACAGGACTATAAAGATACCAGGCGTTTCCCCCTGGCGGCTCCCTCGTGCGCTCTCC
TGTTCCTGCCTTTCGGTTTACCGGTGTCATTCCGCTGTTATGGCCGCGTTTGTCTCATTCCACGCCTGAC
ACTCAGTTCCGGGTAGGCAGTTCGCTCCAAGCTGGACTGTATGCACGAACCCCCCGTTCAGTCCGACCGC
TGCGCCTTATCCGGTAACTATCGTCTTGAGTCCAACCCGGAAAGACATGCAAAAGCACCACTGGCAGCAG
CCACTGGTAATTGATTTAGAGGAGTTAGTCTTGAAGTCATGCGCCGGTTAAGGCTAAACTGAAAGGACAA
GTTTTGGTGACTGCGCTCCTCCAAGCCAGTTACCTCGGTTCAAAGAGTTGGTAGCTCAGAGAACCTTCGA
AAAACCGCCCTGCAAGGCGGTTTTTTCGTTTTCAGAGCAAGAGATTACGCGCAGACCAAAACGATCTCAA
GAAGATCATCTTATTAAGGGGTCTGACGCTCAGTGGAACGAAAAGTATATATGAGTAAACTTGGTCTGAC
AGCTCGAGGCTTGGATTCTCACCAATAAAAAACGCCCGGCGGCAACCGAGCGTTCTGAACAAATCCAGAT
GGAGTTCTGAGGTCATTACTGGATCTATCAACAGGAGTCCAAGCGAGCTCGATATCAAATTACGCCCCGC
CCTGCCACTCATCGCAGTACTGTTGTAATTCATTAAGCATTCTGCCGACATGGAAGCCATCACAAACGGC
ATGATGAACCTGAATCGCCAGCGGCATCAGCACCTTGTCGCCTTGCGTATAATATTTGCCCATGGTGAAA
ACGGGGGCGAAGAAGTTGTCCATATTGGCCACGTTTAAATCAAAACTGGTGAAACTCACCCAGGGATTGG
CTGAGACGAAAAACATATTCTCAATAAACCCTTTAGGGAAATAGGCCAGGTTTTCACCGTAACACGCCAC
ATCTTGCGAATATATGTGTAGAAACTGCCGGAAATCGTCGTGGTATTCACTCCAGAGCGATGAAAACGTT
TCAGTTTGCTCATGGAAAACGGTGTAACAAGGGTGAACACTATCCCATATCACCAGCTCACCGTCTTTCA
TTGCCATACGAAATTCCGGATGAGCATTCATCAGGCGGGCAAGAATGTGAATAAAGGCCGGATAAAACTT
GTGCTTATTTTTCTTTACGGTCTTTAAAAAGGCCGTAATATCCAGCTGAACGGTCTGGTTATAGGTACAT
TGAGCAACTGACTGAAATGCCTCAAAATGTTCTTTACGATGCCATTGGGATATATCAACGGTGGTATATC
CAGTGATTTTTTTCTCCATTTTAGCTTCCTTAGCTCCTGAAAATCTCGATAACTCAAAAAATACGCCCGG
TAGTGATCTTATTTCATTATGGTGAAAGTTGGAACCTCTTACGTGCCCGATCAACTCGCGCGTTTGCCAC
CTGACGTCTAAGAAAAGGAATATTCAGCAATTTGCCCGTGCCGAAGAAAGGCCCACCCGTGAAGGTGAGC
CAGTGAGTTGATTGTGCCACCTGACGTCTAAGAAACCATTATTATCATGACATTAACCTATAAAAATAGG
CGTATCACGAGGCAGAATTTCAGATAAAAAAAATCCTTAGCTTTCGCTAAGGATGATTTCTGGAATTCGC
GGCCGCTTCTAGAGTTTACAGCTAGCTCAGTCCTAGGTATTATGCTAGCTACTAGAGTCACACAGGAAAG
TACTAGATGGCTTCCTCCGAAGACGTTATCAAAGAGTTCATGCGTTTCAAAGTTCGTATGGAAGGTTCCG
TTAACGGTCACGAGTTCGAAATCGAAGGTGAAGGTGAAGGTCGTCCGTACGAAGGTACCCAGACCGCTAA
ACTGAAAGTTACCAAAGGTGGTCCGCTGCCGTTCGCTTGGGACATCCTGTCCCCGCAGTTCCAGTACGGT
TCCAAAGCTTACGTTAAACACCCGGCTGACATCCCGGACTACCTGAAACTGTCCTTCCCGGAAGGTTTCA
AATGGGAACGTGTTATGAACTTCGAAGACGGTGGTGTTGTTACCGTTACCCAGGACTCCTCCCTGCAAGA
CGGTGAGTTCATCTACAAAGTTAAACTGCGTGGTACCAACTTCCCGTCCGACGGTCCGGTTATGCAGAAA
AAAACCATGGGTTGGGAAGCTTCCACCGAACGTATGTACCCGGAAGACGGTGCTCTGAAAGGTGAAATCA
AAATGCGTCTGAAACTGAAAGACGGTGGTCACTACGACGCTGAAGTTAAAACCACCTACATGGCTAAAAA
ACCGGTTCAGCTGCCGGGTGCTTACAAAACCGACATCAAACTGGACATCACCTCCCACAACGAAGACTAC
ACCATCGTTGAACAGTACGAACGTGCTGAAGGTCGTCACTCCACCGGTGCTTAATAATACTAGAGCCAGG
CATCAAATAAAACGAAAGGCTCAGTCGAAAGACTGGGCCTTTCGTTTTATCTGTTGTTTGTCGGTGAACG
CTCTCTACTAGAGTCACACTGGCTCACCTTCGGGTGGGCCTTTCTGCGTTTATATACTAGTAGCGGCAGC
TGCAGTCCGGCAAAAAAGGGCAAGGTGTCACCACCCTGCCCTTTTTCTTTAAAACCGAAAAGATTACTTC
GCGTTATGCAGGCTTCCTCGCTCACTGACTCGCTGCGCTCGGTCGTTCGGCTGCGGCGAGCGGTATCAGC
TCACTCAAAGGCGGTAATTTGACAGCTAGCTCAGTCCTAGGTATAATGCTAGCAGTTCGATGAGAGCGAT
AACTTCCAAAGAGCGCCCAACGCGACCTGAAATTTGAATAAGACTGCTGCTTGTGTAAAGGCGATGATTT
TAAGCGTAGTTTTCGTCGTTTGCTGCAGGCCTTTTGTATAGTTCATCCATGCCATGTGTAATCCCAGCAG
CTGTTACAAACTCAAGAAGGACCATGTGGTCTCTCTTTTCGTTGGGATCTTTCGAAAGGGCAGATTGTGT
GGACAGGTAATGGTTGTCTGGTAAAAGGACAGGGCCATCGCCAATTGGAGTATTTTGTTGATAATGGTCT
GCTAGTTGAACGCTTCCATCTTCAATGTTGTGTCTAATTTTGAAGTTAACTTTGATTCCATTCTTTTGTT
TGTCTGCCATGATGTATACATTGTGTGAGTTATAGTTGTATTCCAACTTGTGTCCAAGAATGTTTCCATC
TTCTTTAAAATCAATACCTTTTAACTCGATTCTATTAACAAGTGTATCACCTTCAAACTTGACTTCAGCA
CGTGTCTTATAGTTCCCGTCATCTTTGAAAAATATAGTTCTTTCCTGTACATAACCTTCGGGCATGGCAC
TCTTGAAAAAGTCATGCCGTTTCATATGATCTGGGTATCTTGAAAAGCATTGAACACCATAAGTCAAAGT
AGTGACAAGTGTTGGCCATGGAACAGGTAGTTTTCCAGTAGTGCAAATAAATTTAAGGGTAAGTTTTCCG
TATGCTGCATCACCTTCACCCTCTCCACTGACAGAAAATTTGTGCCCATTAACATTACCATCTAATTCAA
CAAGAATTGGGACAACTCCAGTGAAAAGTTCTTCTCCTTTACTCATCTAGTATTTCTCCTCTTTCTCTAG
ATTAAACAAAATTATTTGTAGAGGCTGTTTCGTCCTCACGGACTCATCAGACCGGAAAGCACATCCGGTG
ACAGCTAAACGAATTACAAATTATTTGACCGCTAATTCAAATCAAGGGTTGAAAACTTTGTAATTTTTGT
ATAAACGCAGAAAGGCCCACCCGAAGGTGAGCCAGTGTGACTCTAGTAGAGAGCGTTCACCGACAAACAA
CAGATAAAACGAAAGGCCCAGTCTTTCGACTGAGCCTTTCGTTTTATTTGATGCCTGGCTAGGGCCCATA
CCCAAAAAAAAACCCCGCCCCTGACAGGGCGGGGTTTTTTTT
