>Addgene plasmid #60565 | pReporter_4 | addgene partial sequence | sequence record 106366 | GFP-F 5'-GGTCCTTCTTGAGTTTGTAAC-3'
ACTATACAAAAGGCCTGCAGCAAACGACGAAAACTACGCTTAAAATCATCGCCTTTACACAAGCAGCAGT
CTTATTCAAATTTCAGGTCGCGTTGGGCGCTCTTTGGAAGTTATCGCTCTCATCGAACTGCTAGCATTAT
ACCTAGGACTGAGCTAGCTGTCAAATTACCGCCTTTGAGTGAGCTGATACCGCTCGCCGCAGCCGAACGA
CCGAGCGCAGCGAGTCAGTGAGCGAGGAAGCCTGCATAACGCGAAGTAATCTTTTCGGTTTTAAAGAAAA
AGGGCAGGGTGGTGACACCTTGCCCTTTTTTGCCGGACTGCAGCTGCCGCTACTAGTATATAAACGCAGA
AAGGCCCACCCGAAGGTGAGCCAGTGTGACTCTAGTAGAGAGCGTTCACCGACAAACAACAGATAAAACG
AAAGGCCCAGTCTTTCGACTGAGCCTTTCGTTTTATTTGATGCCTGGCTCTAGTATTATTAAGCACCGGT
GGAGTGACGACCTTCAGCACGTTCGTACTGTTCAACGATGGTGTAGTCTTCGTTGTGGGAGGTGATGTCC
AGTTTGATGTCGGTTTTGTAAGCACCCGGCAGCTGAACCGGTTTTTTAGCCATGTAGGTGGTTTTAACTT
CAGCGTCGTAGTGACCACCGTCTTTCAGTTTCAGACGCATTTTGATTTCACCTTTCAGAGCACCGTCTTC
CGGGTACATACGTTCGGTGGAAGCTTCCCAACCCATGGTTTTT
