>Addgene plasmid #60565 | pReporter_4 | addgene partial sequence | sequence record 106417 | GFP-R 5'-CCATCTAATTCAACAAGAATTGGGACAAC-3'
CTCATCTAGTATTTCTCCTCTTTCTCTAGATTAAACAAAATTATTTGTAGAGGCTGTTTCGTCCTCACGG
ACTCATCAGACCGGAAAGCACATCCGGTGACAGCTAAACGAATTACAAATTATTTGACCGCTAATTCAAA
TCAAGGGTTGAAAACTTTGTAATTTTTGTATAAACGCAGAAAGGCCCACCCGAAGGTGAGCCAGTGTGAC
TCTAGTAGAGAGCGTTCACCGACAAACAACAGATAAAACGAAAGGCCCAGTCTTTCGACTGAGCCTTTCG
TTTTATTTGATGCCTGGCTAGGGCCCATACCCAAAAAAAAACCCCGCCCCTGACAGGGCGGGGTTTTTTT
TAGGTAGAGACCCACGAGGCAGACCTCAGCGCTAGCGGAGTGTATACTGGCTTACTATGTTGGCACTGAT
GAGGGTGTCAGTGAAGTGCTTCATGTGGCAGGAGAAAAAAGGCTGCACCGGTGCGTCAGCAGAATATGTG
ATACAGGATATATTCCGCTTCCTCGCTCACTGACTCGCTACGCTCGGTCGTTCGACTGCGGCGAGCGGAA
ATGGCTTACGAACGGGGCGGAGATTTCCTGGAAGATGCCAGGAAGATACTTAACAGGGAAGTGAGAGGGC
CGCGGCAAAGCCGTTTTTCCATAGGCTCCGCCCCCCTGACAAGCATCACGAAATCTGACGCTCAAATCAG
TGGTGGCGAAACCCGACAGGACTATAAAGATACCAGGCGTTTCCCCCTGGCGGCTCCCTCGTGCGCTCTC
CTGTTCCTGCCTTTCGGTTTACCGGTGTCATTCCGCTGTTATGGCCGCGTTTGTCTCATTCCACGC
